>Addgene plasmid #169985 | pInducer20 CARD8-HA PAM L368G | addgene full sequence | sequence record 332788 | Addgene Partial NGS Result
TGGAAGGGCTAATTCACTCCCAAAGAAGACAAGATATCCTTGATCTGTGGATCTACCACACACAAGGCTA
CTTCCCTGATTAGCAGAACTACACACCAGGGCCAGGGGTCAGATATCCACTGACCTTTGGATGGTGCTAC
AAGCTAGTACCAGTTGAGCCAGATAAGGTAGAAGAGGCCAATAAAGGAGAGAACACCAGCTTGTTACACC
CTGTGAGCCTGCATGGGATGGATGACCCGGAGAGAGAAGTGTTAGAGTGGAGGTTTGACAGCCGCCTAGC
ATTTCATCACGTGGCCCGAGAGCTGCATCCGGAGTACTTCAAGAACTGCTGATATCGAGCTTGCTACAAG
GGACTTTCCGCTGGGGACTTTCCAGGGAGGCGTGGCCTGGGCGGGACTGGGGAGTGGCGAGCCCTCAGAT
CCTGCATATAAGCAGCTGCTTTTTGCCTGTACTGGGTCTCTCTGGTTAGACCAGATCTGAGCCTGGGAGC
TCTCTGGCTAACTAGGGAACCCACTGCTTAAGCCTCAATAAAGCTTGCCTTGAGTGCTTCAAGTAGTGTG
TGCCCGTCTGTTGTGTGACTCTGGTAACTAGAGATCCCTCAGACCCTTTTAGTCAGTGTGGAAAATCTCT
AGCAGTGGCGCCCGAACAGGGACTTGAAAGCGAAAGGGAAACCAGAGGAGCTCTCTCGACGCAGGACTCG
GCTTGCTGAAGCGCGCACGGCAAGAGGCGAGGGGCGGCGACTGGTGAGTACGCCAAAAATTTTGACTAGC
GGAGGCTAGAAGGAGAGAGATGGGTGCGAGAGCGTCAGTATTAAGCGGGGGAGAATTAGATCGCGATGGG
AAAAAATTCGGTTAAGGCCAGGGGGAAAGAAAAAATATAAATTAAAACATATAGTATGGGCAAGCAGGGA
GCTAGAACGATTCGCAGTTAATCCTGGCCTGTTAGAAACATCAGAAGGCTGTAGACAAATACTGGGACAG
CTACAACCATCCCTTCAGACAGGATCAGAAGAACTTAGATCATTATATAATACAGTAGCAACCCTCTATT
GTGTGCATCAAAGGATAGAGATAAAAGACACCAAGGAAGCTTTAGACAAGATAGAGGAAGAGCAAAACAA
AAGTAAGACCACCGCACAGCAAGCGGCCGGCCGCTGATCTTCAGACCTGGAGGAGGAGATATGAGGGACA
ATTGGAGAAGTGAATTATATAAATATAAAGTAGTAAAAATTGAACCATTAGGAGTAGCACCCACCAAGGC
AAAGAGAAGAGTGGTGCAGAGAGAAAAAAGAGCAGTGGGAATAGGAGCTTTGTTCCTTGGGTTCTTGGGA
GCAGCAGGAAGCACTATGGGCGCAGCGTCAATGACGCTGACGGTACAGGCCAGACAATTATTGTCTGGTA
TAGTGCAGCAGCAGAACAATTTGCTGAGGGCTATTGAGGCGCAACAGCATCTGTTGCAACTCACAGTCTG
GGGCATCAAGCAGCTCCAGGCAAGAATCCTGGCTGTGGAAAGATACCTAAAGGATCAACAGCTCCTGGGG
ATTTGGGGTTGCTCTGGAAAACTCATTTGCACCACTGCTGTGCCTTGGAATGCTAGTTGGAGTAATAAAT
CTCTGGAACAGATTTGGAATCACACGACCTGGATGGAGTGGGACAGAGAAATTAACAATTACACAAGCTT
AATACACTCCTTAATTGAAGAATCGCAAAACCAGCAAGAAAAGAATGAACAAGAATTATTGGAATTAGAT
AAATGGGCAAGTTTGTGGAATTGGTTTAACATAACAAATTGGCTGTGGTATATAAAATTATTCATAATGA
TAGTAGGAGGCTTGGTAGGTTTAAGAATAGTTTTTGCTGTACTTTCTATAGTGAATAGAGTTAGGCAGGG
ATATTCACCATTATCGTTTCAGACCCACCTCCCAACCCCGAGGGGACCCGACAGGCCCGAAGGAATAGAA
GAAGAAGGTGGAGAGAGAGACAGAGACAGATCCATTCGATTAGTGAACGGATCTCGACGGTATCGCCGAA
TTCACAAATGGCAGTATTCATCCACAATTTTAAAAGAAAAGGGGGGATTGGGGGGTACAGTGCAGGGGAA
AGAATAGTAGACATAATAGCAACAGACATACAAACTAAAGAATTACAAAAACAAATTACAAAAATTCAAA
ATTTTCGGGTTTATTACAGGGACAGCAGAGATCCAGTTTGGACTAGGATCCTTTACCACTCCCTATCAGT
GATAGAGAAAAGTGAAAGTCGAGTTTACCACTCCCTATCAGTGATAGAGAAAAGTGAAAGTCGAGTTTAC
CACTCCCTATCAGTGATAGAGAAAAGTGAAAGTCGAGTTTACCACTCCCTATCAGTGATAGAGAAAAGTG
AAAGTCGAGTTTACCACTCCCTATCAGTGATAGAGAAAAGTGAAAGTCGAGTTTACCACTCCCTATCAGT
GATAGAGAAAAGTGAAAGTCGAGTTTACCACTCCCTATCAGTGATAGAGAAAAGTGAAAGTCGAGCTCGG
TACCCGGGTCGAGGTAGGCGTGTACGGTGGGAGGCCTATATAAGCAGAGCTCGTTTAGTGAACCGTCAGA
TCGCCTGGAGACGCCATCCACGCTGTTTTGACCTCCATAGAAGACACCGGGACCGATCCAGCCTCCGCGG
CCCCGAACTAGTCCAGTGTGGTGGAATTCTGCAGATATCAACAAGTTTGTACAAAAAAGCAGGCTTCGCC
ATGGAAAAAAAGGAGTGTCCAGAAAAGAGTAGCAGCAGTGAGGAAGAGCTGCCGAGACGGGACAGTGGAT
CCAGTAGGAACATAGATGCATCCAAACTCATTAGACTACAAGGATCACGGAAACTGTTGGTTGACAATAG
CATACGGGAACTGCAATACACAAAAACTGGAATTTTTTTTCAGGCTGAGGCCTGTGTGACAAATGATACG
GTATACAGGGAGCTACCCTGTGTTTCTGAGACCCTTTGTGACATCTCACATTTTTTCCAAGAAGATGATG
AGACAGAGGCAGAGCCATTATTGTTCCGTGCTGTTCCTGAGTGTCAACTATCTGGGGGGGACATTCCCAG
TGTATCAGAAGAGCAGGAATCTTCAGAGGGACAAGATTCAGGAGACATTTGCTCAGAAGAGAATCAAATA
GTTTCCTCTTATGCTTCTAAAGTCTGTTTTGAGATCGAAGAAGATTATAAAAATCGTCAGTTTCTGGGGC
CTGAAGGAAATGTGGATGTTGAGTTGATTGATAAGAGCACAAACAGATACAGCGTTTGGTTCCCCACTGC
TGGCTGGTATCTGTGGTCAGCCACAGGCCTCGGCTTCCTGGTAAGGGATGAGGTCACAGTTACCATCGCC
TTCGGCAGCTGGAGTCAGCACCTGGCCCTGGACCTGCAGCACCATGAACAGTGGCTGGTGGGCGGCCCCT
TGTTTGATGTCACTGCAGAGCCAGAGGAGGCTGTCGCCGAAATCCACCTCCCCCACTTCATCTCCCTCCA
AGCAGGTGAGGTGGACGTCTCCTGGTTTCTCGTTGCCCATTTTAAGAATGAAGGGATGGTCCTGGAGCAT
CCAGCCCGGGTGGAGCCTTTCTATGCTGTCCTGGAAAGCCCCAGCTTCTCTCTGATGGGCATCCTGCTGC
GGATCGCCAGTGGGACTCGCCTCTCCATCCCCATCACTTCCAACACATTGATCTATTATCACCCCCACCC
CGAAGATATTAAGTTCCACTTGTACCTTGTCCCCAGCGACGCCTTGCTAACAAAGGCGATAGATGATGAG
GAAGATCGCTTCCATGGTGTGCGCCTGCAGACTTCGCCCCCAATGGAACCCGGGAACTTTGGTTCCAGTT
ATATTGTGTCTAATTCTGCTAACCTGAAAGTAATGCCCAAGGAGTTGAAATTGTCCTACAGGAGCCCTGG
AGAAATTCAGCACTTCTCAAAATTCTATGCTGGGCAGATGAAGGAACCCATTCAACTTGAGATTACTGAA
AAAAGACATGGGACTTTGGTGTGGGATACTGAGGTGAAGCCAGTGGATCTCCAGCTTGTAGCTGCATCAG
CCCCTCCTCCTTTCTCAGGTGCAGCCTTTGTGAAGGAGAACCACCGGCAACTCCAAGCCAGGATGGGGGA
CCTGAAAGGGGTGCTCGATGATCTCCAAGACAATGAGGTTCTTACTGAGAATGAGAAGGAGCTGGTGGAG
CAGGAAAAGACACGGCAGAGCAAGAATGAGGCCTTGCTGAGCATGGTGGAGAAGAAAGGGGACCTGGCCC
TGGACGTGCTCTTCAGAAGCATTAGTGAAAGGGACCCTTACCTCGTGTCCTATCTTAGACAGCAGAATTT
GGACCCAGCTTTCTTGTACAAAGTGGTTGATATCCAGCACAGTGGCGGCCGCTCGAGTCTAGAGGGCCCG
CGGTTCGAATACCCATACGACGTCCCAGACTACGCTTAGTAATGATTAATTAAACTAGAAATTCTACCGG
GTAGGGGAGGCGCTTTTCCCAAGGCAGTCTGGAGTAACCCACCCAAGATCTGGCCTCCGCGCCGGGTTTT
GGCGCCTCCCGCGGGCGCCCCCCTCCTCACGGCGAGCGCTGCCACGTCAGACGAAGGGCGCAGCGAGCGT
CCTGATCCTTCCGCCCGGACGCTCAGGACAGCGGCCCGCTGCTCATAAGACTCGGCCTTAGAACCCCAGT
ATCAGCAGAAGGACATTTTAGGACGGGACTTGGGTGACTCTAGGGCACTGGTTTTCTTTCCAGAGAGCGG
AACAGGCGAGGAAAAGTAGTCCCTTCTCGGCGATTCTGCGGAGGGATCTCCGTGGGGCGGTGAACGCCGA
TGATTATATAAGGACGCGCCGGGTGTGGCACAGCTAGTTCCGTCGCAGCCGGGATTTGGGTCGCGGTTCT
TGTTTGTGGATCGCTGTGATCGTCACTTGGTGAGTAGCGGGCTGCTGGGCTGGCCGGGGCTTTCGTGGCC
GCCGGGCCGCTCGGTGGGACGGAAGCGTGTGGAGAGACCGCCAAGGGCTGTAGTCTGGGTCCGCGAGCAA
GGTTGCCCTGAACTGGGGGTTGGGGGGAGCGCAGCAAAATGGCGGCTGTTCCCGAGTCTTGAATGGAAGA
CGCTTGTGAGGCGGGCTGTGAGGTCGTTGAAACAAGGTGGGGGGCATGGTGGGCGGCAAGAACCCAAGGT
CTTGAGGCCTTCGCTAATGCGGGAAAGCTCTTATTCGGGTGAGATGGGCTGGGGCACCATCTGGGGACCC
TGACGTGAAGTTTGTCACTGACTGGAGAACTCGGTTTGTCGTCTGTTGCGGGGGCGGCAGTTATGGCGGT
GCCGTTGGGCAGTGCACCCGTACCTTTGGGAGCGCGCGCCCTCGTCGTGTCGTGACGTCACCCGTTCTGT
TGGCTTATAATGCAGGGTGGGGCCACCTGCCGGTAGGTGTGCGGTAGGCTTTTCTCCGTCGCAGGACGCA
GGGTTCGGGCCTAGGGTAGGCTCTCCTGAATCGACAGGCGCCGGACCTCTGGTGAGGGGAGGGATAAGTG
AGGCGTCAGTTTCTTTGGTCGGTTTTATGTACCTATCTTCTTAAGTAGCTGAAGCTCCGGTTTTGAACTA
TGCGCTCGGGGTTGGCGAGTGTGTTTTGTGAAGTTTTTTAGGCACCTTTTGAAATGTAATCATTTGGGTC
AATATGTAATTTTCAGTGTTAGACTAGTAAATTGTCCGCTAAATTCTGGCCGTTTTTGGCTTTTTTGTTA
GACGAAGCTTGGTACCGAGCTCGGATCTCCACCCCGTACCGGTCCTGCAGTCGAATTCACCATGTCTAGA
CTGGACAAGAGCAAAGTCATAAACGGAGCTCTGGAATTACTCAATGGTGTCGGTATCGAAGGCCTGACGA
CAAGGAAACTCGCTCAAAAGCTGGGAGTTGAGCAGCCTACCCTGTACTGGCACGTGAAGAACAAGCGGGC
CCTGCTCGATGCCCTGCCAATCGAGATGCTGGACAGGCATCATACCCACTTCTGCCCCCTGGAAGGCGAG
TCATGGCAAGACTTTCTGCGGAACAACGCCAAGTCATACCGCTGTGCTCTCCTCTCACATCGCGACGGGG
CTAAAGTGCATCTCGGCACCCGCCCAACAGAGAAACAGTACGAAACCCTGGAAAATCAGCTCGCGTTCCT
GTGTCAGCAAGGCTTCTCCCTGGAGAACGCACTGTACGCTCTGTCCGCCGTGGGCCACTTTACACTGGGC
TGCGTATTGGAGGAACAGGAGCATCAAGTAGCAAAAGAGGAAAGAGAGACACCTACCACCGATTCTATGC
CCCCACTTCTGAGACAAGCAATTGAGCTGTTCGACCGGCAGGGAGCCGAACCTGCCTTCCTTTTCGGCCT
GGAACTAATCATATGTGGCCTGGAGAAACAGCTAAAGTGCGAAAGCGGCGGGCCGACCGACGCCCTTGAC
GATTTTGACTTAGACATGCTCCCAGCCGATGCCCTTGACGACTTTGACCTTGATATGCTGCCTGCTGACG
CTCTTGACGATTTTGACCTTGACATGCTCCCCGGGTAACTAAGTAAGGATCCGCGGCCGCACTAGAGGAA
TTCCGCCCCTCTCCCCCCCCCCCCTCTCCCTCCCCCCCCCCTAACGTTACTGGCCGAAGCCGCTTGGAAT
AAGGCCGGTGTGCGTTTGTCTATATGTTATTTTCCACCATATTGCCGTCTTTTGGCAATGTGAGGGCCCG
GAAACCTGGCCCTGTCTTCTTGACGAGCATTCCTAGGGGTCTTTCCCCTCTCGCCAAAGGAATGCAAGGT
CTGTTGAATGTCGTGAAGGAAGCAGTTCCTCTGGAAGCTTCTTGAAGACAAACAACGTCTGTAGCGACCC
TTTGCAGGCAGCGGAACCCCCCACCTGGCGACAGGTGCCTCTGCGGCCAAAAGCCACGTGTATAAGATAC
ACCTGCAAAGGCGGCACAACCCCAGTGCCACGTTGTGAGTTGGATAGTTGTGGAAAGAGTCAAATGGCTC
TCCTCAAGCGTATTCAACAAGGGGCTGAAGGATGCCCAGAAGGTACCCCATTGTATGGGATCTGATCTGG
GGCCTCGGTGCACATGCTTTACATGTGTTTAGTCGAGGTTAAAAAAACGTCTAGGCCCCCCGAACCACGG
GGACGTGGTTTTCCTTTGAAAAACACGATGATAAGCTTACCGGTCCACCATGATTGAACAAGATGGATTG
CACGCAGGTTCTCCGGCCGCTTGGGTGGAGAGGCTATTCGGCTATGACTGGGCACAACAGACAATCGGCT
GCTCTGATGCCGCCGTGTTCCGGCTGTCAGCGCAGGGGCGCCCGGTTCTTTTTGTCAAGACCGACCTGTC
CGGTGCCCTGAATGAACTGCAAGACGAGGCAGCGCGGCTATCGTGGCTGGCCACGACGGGCGTTCCTTGC
GCAGCTGTGCTCGACGTTGTCACTGAAGCGGGAAGGGACTGGCTGCTATTGGGCGAAGTGCCGGGGCAGG
ATCTCCTGTCATCTCACCTTGCTCCTGCCGAGAAAGTATCCATCATGGCTGATGCAATGCGGCGGCTGCA
TACGCTTGATCCGGCTACCTGCCCATTCGACCACCAAGCGAAACATCGCATCGAGCGAGCACGTACTCGG
ATGGAAGCCGGTCTTGTCGATCAGGATGATCTGGACGAAGAGCATCAGGGGCTCGCGCCAGCCGAACTGT
TCGCCAGGCTCAAGGCGAGCATGCCCGACGGCGAGGATCTCGTCGTGACCCATGGCGATGCCTGCTTGCC
GAATATCATGGTGGAAAATGGCCGCTTTTCTGGATTCATCGACTGTGGCCGGCTGGGTGTGGCGGACCGC
TATCAGGACATAGCGTTGGCTACCCGTGATATTGCTGAAGAGCTTGGCGGCGAATGGGCTGACCGCTTCC
TCGTGCTTTACGGTATCGCCGCTCCCGATTCGCAGCGCATCGCCTTCTATCGCCTTCTTGACGAGTTCTT
CTGATGTACAAGTAAAGCGGCCGCGACTCTAGATCATAATCAGCCATACCACATTTGTAGAGGTTTTACT
TGCTTTAAAAAACCTCCCACACCTCCCCCTGAACCTGAAACATAAAATGAATGCAATTGTTGTTGTTTAG
TCCCTCCCAATTCGATATCAAGCTTATCGCGATAGATCCTAATCAACCTCTGGATTACAAAATTTGTGAA
AGATTGACTGGTATTCTTAACTATGTTGCTCCTTTTACGCTATGTGGATACGCTGCTTTAATGCCTTTGT
ATCATGCTATTGCTTCCCGTATGGCTTTCATTTTCTCCTCCTTGTATAAATCCTGGTTGCTGTCTCTTTA
TGAGGAGTTGTGGCCCGTTGTCAGGCAACGTGGCGTGGTGTGCACTGTGTTTGCTGACGCAACCCCCACT
GGTTGGGGCATTGCCACCACCTGTCAGCTCCTTTCCGGGACTTTCGCTTTCCCCCTCCCTATTGCCACGG
CGGAACTCATCGCCGCCTGCCTTGCCCGCTGCTGGACAGGGGCTCGGCTGTTGGGCACTGACAATTCCGT
GGTGTTGTCGGGGAAATCATCGTCCTTTCCTTGGCTGCTCGCCTGTGTTGCCACCTGGATTCTGCGCGGG
ACGTCCTTCTGCTACGTCCCTTCGGCCCTCAATCCAGCGGACCTTCCTTCCCGCGGCCTGCTGCCGGCTC
TGCGGCCTCTTCCGCGTCTTCGCCTTCGCCCTCAGACGAGTCGGATCTCCCTTTGGGCCGCCTCCCCGCC
TGAGATCCTTTAAGACCAATGACTTACAAGGCAGCTGTAGATCTTAGCCACTTTTTAAAAGAAAAGGGGG
GACTGGAAGGGCTAATTCACTCCCAACGAAGACAAGATCTGCTTTTTGCTTGTACTGGGTCTCTCTGGTT
AGACCAGATCTGAGCCTGGGAGCTCTCTGGCTAACTAGGGAACCCACTGCTTAAGCCTCAATAAAGCTTG
CCTTGAGTGCTTCAAGTAGTGTGTGCCCGTCTGTTGTGTGACTCTGGTAACTAGAGATCCCTCAGACCCT
TTTAGTCAGTGTGGAAAATCTCTAGCAGTAGTAGTTCATGTCATCTTATTATTCAGTATTTATAACTTGC
AAAGAAATGAATATCAGAGAGTGAGAGGCCCGGGTTAATTAAGGAAAGGGCTAGATCATTCTTGAAGACG
AAAGGGCCTCGTGATACGCCTATTTTTATAGGTTAATGTCATGATAATAATGGTTTCTTAGACGTCAGGT
GGCACTTTTCGGGGAAATGTGCGCGGAACCCCTATTTGTTTATTTTTCTAAATACATTCAAATATGTATC
CGCTCATGAGACAATAACCCTGATAAATGCTTCAATAATATTGAAAAAGGAAGAGTATGAGTATTCAACA
TTTCCGTGTCGCCCTTATTCCCTTTTTTGCGGCATTTTGCCTTCCTGTTTTTGCTCACCCAGAAACGCTG
GTGAAAGTAAAAGATGCTGAAGATCAGTTGGGTGCACGAGTGGGTTACATCGAACTGGATCTCAACAGCG
GTAAGATCCTTGAGAGTTTTCGCCCCGAAGAACGTTTTCCAATGATGAGCACTTTTAAAGTTCTGCTATG
TGGCGCGGTATTATCCCGTGTTGACGCCGGGCAAGAGCAACTCGGTCGCCGCATACACTATTCTCAGAAT
GACTTGGTTGAGTACTCACCAGTCACAGAAAAGCATCTTACGGATGGCATGACAGTAAGAGAATTATGCA
GTGCTGCCATAACCATGAGTGATAACACTGCGGCCAACTTACTTCTGACAACGATCGGAGGACCGAAGGA
GCTAACCGCTTTTTTGCACAACATGGGGGATCATGTAACTCGCCTTGATCGTTGGGAACCGGAGCTGAAT
GAAGCCATACCAAACGACGAGCGTGACACCACGATGCCTGTAGCAATGGCAACAACGTTGCGCAAACTAT
TAACTGGCGAACTACTTACTCTAGCTTCCCGGCAACAATTAATAGACTGGATGGAGGCGGATAAAGTTGC
AGGACCACTTCTGCGCTCGGCCCTTCCGGCTGGCTGGTTTATTGCTGATAAATCTGGAGCCGGTGAGCGT
GGGTCTCGCGGTATCATTGCAGCACTGGGGCCAGATGGTAAGCCCTCCCGTATCGTAGTTATCTACACGA
CGGGGAGTCAGGCAACTATGGATGAACGAAATAGACAGATCGCTGAGATAGGTGCCTCACTGATTAAGCA
TTGGTAACTGTCAGACCAAGTTTACTCATATATACTTTAGATTGATTTAAAACTTCATTTTTAATTTAAA
AGGATCTAGGTGAAGATCCTTTTTGATAATCTCATGACCAAAATCCCTTAACGTGAGTTTTCGTTCCACT
GAGCGTCAGACCCCGTAGAAAAGATCAAAGGATCTTCTTGAGATCCTTTTTTTCTGCGCGTAATCTGCTG
CTTGCAAACAAAAAAACCACCGCTACCAGCGGTGGTTTGTTTGCCGGATCAAGAGCTACCAACTCTTTTT
CCGAAGGTAACTGGCTTCAGCAGAGCGCAGATACCAAATACTGTTCTTCTAGTGTAGCCGTAGTTAGGCC
ACCACTTCAAGAACTCTGTAGCACCGCCTACATACCTCGCTCTGCTAATCCTGTTACCAGTGGCTGCTGC
CAGTGGCGATAAGTCGTGTCTTACCGGGTTGGACTCAAGACGATAGTTACCGGATAAGGCGCAGCGGTCG
GGCTGAACGGGGGGTTCGTGCACACAGCCCAGCTTGGAGCGAACGACCTACACCGAACTGAGATACCTAC
AGCGTGAGCTATGAGAAAGCGCCACGCTTCCCGAAGGGAGAAAGGCGGACAGGTATCCGGTAAGCGGCAG
GGTCGGAACAGGAGAGCGCACGAGGGAGCTTCCAGGGGGAAACGCCTGGTATCTTTATAGTCCTGTCGGG
TTTCGCCACCTCTGACTTGAGCGTCGATTTTTGTGATGCTCGTCAGGGGGGCGGAGCCTATGGAAAAACG
CCAGCAACGCGGCCTTTTTACGGTTCCTGGCCTTTTGCTGGCCTTTTGCTCACATGTTCTTTCCTGCGTT
ATCCCCTGATTCTGTGGATAACCGTATTACCGCCTTTGAGTGAGCTGATACCGCTCGCCGCAGCCGAACG
ACCGAGCGCAGCGAGTCAGTGAGCGAGGAAGCGGAAGAGCGCCCAATACGCAAACCGCCTCTCCCCGCGC
GTTGGCCGATTCATTAATGCAGCAAGCTCATGGCTGACTAATTTTTTTTATTTATGCAGAGGCCGAGGCC
GCCTCGGCCTCTGAGCTATTCCAGAAGTAGTGAGGAGGCTTTTTTGGAGGCCTAGGCTTTTGCAAAAAGC
TCCCCGTGGCACGACAGGTTTCCCGACTGGAAAGCGGGCAGTGAGCGCAACGCAATTAATGTGAGTTAGC
TCACTCATTAGGCACCCCAGGCTTTACACTTTATGCTTCCGGCTCGTATGTTGTGTGGAATTGTGAGCGG
ATAACAATTTCACACAGGAAACAGCTATGACATGATTACGAATTTCACAAATAAAGCATTTTTTTCACTG
CATTCTAGTTGTGGTTTGTCCAAACTCATCAATGTATCTTATCATGTCTGGATCAACTGGATAACTCAAG
CTAACCAAAATCATCCCAAACTTCCCACCCCATACCCTATTACCACTGCCAATTACCTGTGGTTTCATTT
ACTCTAAACCTGTGATTCCTCTGAATTATTTTCATTTTAAAGAAATTGTATTTGTTAAATATGTACTACA
AACTTAGTAGT
Features (pLannotate 1.2.2; 34 found; start..end, strand, type, name):
    377..634     +  LTR            5' LTR (truncated): truncated 5' long terminal repeat (LTR) from HIV-1
    681..806     +  misc_feature   HIV-1 Ψ: packaging signal of human immunodeficiency virus type 1
    790..1128    +  CDS            HIV-1 gag (fragment): gag protein from human immunodeficiency virus 1; gag
   1303..1536    +  misc_feature   RRE: The Rev response element (RRE) of HIV-1 allows for Rev-dependent mRNA export from the nucleus to the cytoplasm.
   1913..2013    +  CDS            Rev (fragment): human immunodeficiency virus 1 (HIV-1) Rev protein; rev; enhances nuclear export of unspliced and incompletely spliced viral mRNAs
   2058..2175    +  misc_feature   cPPT/CTS: central polypurine tract and central termination sequence of HIV-1
   2230..2500    +  protein_bind   tetracycline response element: contains seven copies of the tetracycline operator tetO tetracycline repressor TetR
   2511..2528    +  misc_feature   MCS (fragment): pUC18/19 multiple cloning site
   2533..2571    +  promoter       minimal CMV promoter: human cytomegalovirus (CMV) immediate early promoter
   2701..2725    +  protein_bind   attB1: mutant version of attB; recombination site for the Gateway® BP reaction BP Clonase™
   2731..4341    +  CDS            CARD8: CARD8_HUMAN - Also known as DACAR From Homo sapiens (Human).
   4343..4367    -  protein_bind   attB2: mutant version of attB; recombination site for the Gateway® BP reaction BP Clonase™
   4479..4514    +  promoter       PGK promoter (fragment): mouse phosphoglycerate kinase 1 promoter
   4532..5743    +  promoter       UbC promoter: human ubiquitin C promoter
   5802..6499    +  CDS            rtTA3 (fragment): reverse tetracycline transactivator 3 activates expression from Tet-responsive promoters in the presence of doxycycline
   6429..6539    +  CDS            VP48: 3 tandem repeats of the minimal activation domain of herpes simplex virus VP16 (Cheng et al., 2013)
   6712..7174    +  misc_feature   IRES: internal ribosome entry site (IRES) of the encephalomyocarditis virus (EMCV)
   7190..7984    +  CDS            NeoR/KanR: aminoglycoside phosphotransferase from Tn5; aph(3')-II (or nptII); confers resistance to neomycin, kanamycin, and G418 (Geneticin®)
   8012..8095    +  CDS            large T antigen (fragment): large T antigen from SV40 (simian virus 40)
   8129..8149    +  misc_feature   MCS (fragment): pBluescript multiple cloning site
   8161..8749    +  misc_feature   WPRE: woodchuck hepatitis virus posttranscriptional regulatory element
   8757..8822    +  CDS            nef (fragment): NEF_HV1Z2 - Experimental evidence at protein level: Swiss-Prot protein existence level 1. Extracellular Nef protein targets CD4(+) T-lymphocytes for apoptosis by interacting with CXCR4 surface receptors. From Human immunodeficiency virus type 1 group M subtype D (isolate Z2/CDC-Z34) (HIV-1).
   8824..9057    +  LTR            3' LTR (ΔU3): self-inactivating 3' long terminal repeat (LTR) from HIV-1
   9262..9366    +  promoter       AmpR promoter: bla
   9367..10227   +  CDS            AmpR: β-lactamase; bla; confers resistance to ampicillin, carbenicillin, and related antibiotics
  10398..10986   +  rep_origin     ori: high-copy-number ColE1/pMB1/pBR322/pUC origin of replication
  11169..11223   +  CDS            lacI (fragment): lac repressor; lacI; The lac repressor binds to the lac operator to inhibit transcription in E. coli. This inhibition can be relieved by adding lactose or isopropyl-β-D-thiogalactopyranoside (IPTG).
  11229..11322   +  rep_origin     SV40 ori (fragment): SV40 origin of replication
  11347..11384   +  CDS            lacI (fragment): lac repressor; lacI; The lac repressor binds to the lac operator to inhibit transcription in E. coli. This inhibition can be relieved by adding lactose or isopropyl-β-D-thiogalactopyranoside (IPTG).
  11397..11418   +  protein_bind   CAP binding site: CAP binding activates transcription in the presence of cAMP. E. coli catabolite activator protein
  11433..11463   +  promoter       lac promoter: promoter for the E. coli lac operon
  11467..11489   +  protein_bind   lac operator (fragment): The lac repressor binds to the lac operator to inhibit transcription in E. coli. This inhibition can be relieved by adding lactose or isopropyl-β-D-thiogalactopyranoside (IPTG). lac repressor encoded by lacI
  11521..11604   +  polyA_signal   SV40 poly(A) signal (fragment): SV40 polyadenylation signal
  11771..329     +  CDS            nef (fragment) (across the origin): NEF_HV1BR - Experimental evidence at protein level: Swiss-Prot protein existence level 1. Extracellular Nef protein targets CD4(+) T-lymphocytes for apoptosis by interacting with CXCR4 surface receptors (PubMed:14990729). From Human immunodeficiency virus type 1 group M subtype B (isolate BRU/LAI) (HIV-1).
