[The description below was written by a language model from this plasmid's Addgene catalogue record and pLannotate feature annotations shown in this document.]
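Description:
pInducer20 CARD8-HA PAM L368G is an all-in-one, doxycycline-inducible lentiviral expression plasmid built on the pInducer20 backbone, about 11.8 kb in the sequenced record. It is maintained in E. coli through a high-copy ColE1/pUC-type origin and an ampicillin resistance gene. The lentiviral portion carries the usual HIV-1-derived elements: a truncated 5' LTR, the Ψ packaging signal with a gag fragment, the Rev response element, the cPPT/CTS, a WPRE to boost transcript expression, and a self-inactivating ΔU3 3' LTR. The vector RNA can therefore be packaged when helper functions are supplied in trans, and it integrates into mammalian target cells without retaining LTR promoter activity.

The payload is human CARD8 with a C-terminal HA tag, introduced by Gateway recombination and flanked by attB1 and attB2 sites. It sits downstream of a tetracycline response element (seven tetO copies) fused to a minimal CMV promoter. A second, constitutive cassette uses the human UbC promoter to drive rtTA3, followed by an EMCV IRES and the neomycin phosphotransferase gene. Transduced cells can thus be selected with G418, and they already express the transactivator needed to switch on CARD8 when doxycycline is added. The insert carries the L368G substitution, described as a site III mutation, together with "PAM" changes that disrupt an sgRNA binding site. Such changes would make the transgene resistant to CRISPR targeting, as is useful for re-expression in cells where endogenous CARD8 has been knocked out, although the record does not spell this out. The associated study concerns DPP9 restraint of CARD8 inflammasome formation, which suggests the mutant is used to probe that regulation.
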