Addgene plasmid #169985: pInducer20 CARD8-HA PAM L368G
Purpose: Tet/Dox-inducible mammalian expression of CARD8 with a site III mutation (L368G) with sgRNA binding site mutations
Depositing lab: Daniel Bachovchin. Depositing organization: Memorial Sloan-Kettering Cancer Center. Publication: Dipeptidyl peptidase 9 sets a threshold for CARD8 inflammasome formation by sequestering its active C-terminal fragment. Sharif H, Hollingsworth LR, Griswold AR, Hsiao JC, Wang Q, Bachovchin DA, Wu H. Immunity. 2021 Jul 13;54(7):1392-1404.e10. doi: 10.1016/j.immuni.2021.04.024. Epub 2021 May 20. PubMed 34019797.
Backbone
  Vector backbone: pInducer20
  Vector type: Mammalian Expression, Lentiviral
  Selectable markers: Neomycin (select with G418)
Growth in bacteria
  Bacterial resistance: Ampicillin, 100 μg/mL
  Growth temperature: 37°C
  Growth strain: NEB Stable
  Copy number: High Copy
Gene/Insert
  Gene/Insert name: CARD8
  Species: H. sapiens (human)
  Mutation: PAM, L368G
  Entrez Gene: CARD8 (a.k.a. CARDINAL, DACAR, DAKAR, NDPP, NDPP1, TUCAN)
  Tag / fusion protein: HA (C terminal on insert)
  Cloning method: Gateway Cloning
  Sequencing primers: 5′ LNCX_primer
Terms and licenses: Academic/Nonprofit Terms; Industry Terms: Not Available to Industry
How to cite: pInducer20 CARD8-HA PAM L368G was a gift from Daniel Bachovchin (Addgene plasmid # 169985 ; http://n2t.net/addgene:169985 ; RRID:Addgene_169985)
