>Addgene plasmid #169985 | pInducer20 CARD8-HA PAM L368G | depositor partial sequence | sequence record 329310 | Insert sequence
ATGGAAAAAAAGGAGTGTCCAGAAAAGAGTAGCAGCAGTGAGGAAGAGCTGCCGAGACGGGACAGTGGAT
CCAGTAGGAACATAGATGCATCCAAACTCATTAGACTACAAGGATCACGGAAACTGTTGGTTGACAATAG
CATACGGGAACTGCAATACACAAAAACTGGAATTTTTTTTCAGGCTGAGGCCTGTGTGACAAATGATACG
GTATACAGGGAGCTACCCTGTGTTTCTGAGACCCTTTGTGACATCTCACATTTTTTCCAAGAAGATGATG
AGACAGAGGCAGAGCCATTATTGTTCCGTGCTGTTCCTGAGTGTCAACTATCTGGGGGGGACATTCCCAG
TGTATCAGAAGAGCAGGAATCTTCAGAGGGACAAGATTCAGGAGACATTTGCTCAGAAGAGAATCAAATA
GTTTCCTCTTATGCTTCTAAAGTCTGTTTTGAGATCGAAGAAGATTATAAAAATCGTCAGTTTCTGGGGC
CTGAAGGAAATGTGGATGTTGAGTTGATTGATAAGAGCACAAACAGATACAGCGTTTGGTTCCCCACTGC
TGGCTGGTATCTGTGGTCAGCCACAGGCCTCGGCTTCCTGGTAAGGGATGAGGTCACAGTTACCATCGCC
TTCGGCAGCTGGAGTCAGCACCTGGCCCTGGACCTGCAGCACCATGAACAGTGGCTGGTGGGCGGCCCCT
TGTTTGATGTCACTGCAGAGCCAGAGGAGGCTGTCGCCGAAATCCACCTCCCCCACTTCATCTCCCTCCA
AGCAGGTGAGGTGGACGTCTCCTGGTTTCTCGTTGCCCATTTTAAGAATGAAGGGATGGTCCTGGAGCAT
CCAGCCCGGGTGGAGCCTTTCTATGCTGTCCTGGAAAGCCCCAGCTTCTCTCTGATGGGCATCCTGCTGC
GGATCGCCAGTGGGACTCGCCTCTCCATCCCCATCACTTCCAACACATTGATCTATTATCACCCCCACCC
CGAAGATATTAAGTTCCACTTGTACCTTGTCCCCAGCGACGCCTTGCTAACAAAGGCGATAGATGATGAG
GAAGATCGCTTCCATGGTGTGCGCCTGCAGACTTCGCCCCCAATGGAACCCGGGAACTTTGGTTCCAGTT
ATATTGTGTCTAATTCTGCTAACCTGAAAGTAATGCCCAAGGAGTTGAAATTGTCCTACAGGAGCCCTGG
AGAAATTCAGCACTTCTCAAAATTCTATGCTGGGCAGATGAAGGAACCCATTCAACTTGAGATTACTGAA
AAAAGACATGGGACTTTGGTGTGGGATACTGAGGTGAAGCCAGTGGATCTCCAGCTTGTAGCTGCATCAG
CCCCTCCTCCTTTCTCAGGTGCAGCCTTTGTGAAGGAGAACCACCGGCAACTCCAAGCCAGGATGGGGGA
CCTGAAAGGGGTGCTCGATGATCTCCAAGACAATGAGGTTCTTACTGAGAATGAGAAGGAGCTGGTGGAG
CAGGAAAAGACACGGCAGAGCAAGAATGAGGCCTTGCTGAGCATGGTGGAGAAGAAAGGGGACCTGGCCC
TGGACGTGCTCTTCAGAAGCATTAGTGAAAGGGACCCTTACCTCGTGTCCTATCTTAGACAGCAGAATTT
G
